Addgene plasmid #165468: pCMV3Tag8li-hHP1BP3-HA
Purpose: Human HP1BP3 mammalian expression vector with C-terminal HA tag.
Depositing lab: Martin Dorf. Depositing organization: Harvard Medical School. Publication: TRIM65 regulates microRNA activity by ubiquitination of TNRC6. Li S, Wang L, Fu B, Berman MA, Diallo A, Dorf ME. Proc Natl Acad Sci U S A. 2014 May 13;111(19):6970-5. doi: 10.1073/pnas.1322545111. Epub 2014 Apr 28. PubMed 24778252.
Backbone
  Vector backbone: pCMV-3Tag-8 modified MCS
  Backbone manufacturer: Stratagene /Agilent
  Backbone size w/o insert (bp): 5200
  Vector type: Mammalian Expression
  Selectable markers: Hygromycin
Growth in bacteria
  Bacterial resistance: Ampicillin, 100 μg/mL
  Growth temperature: 37°C
  Growth strain: DH5alpha
  Copy number: High Copy
Gene/Insert
  Gene/Insert name: Heterochromatin protein 1 binding protein 3 (alt names: HP1BP3, HP1BP74, HP1-BP74; EU832526.1)
  Species: H. sapiens (human)
  Insert size (bp): 1650
  Entrez Gene: HP1BP3 (a.k.a. HP1-BP74, HP1BP74)
  Promoter: CMV
  Tag / fusion protein: HA (C terminal on insert)
  Cloning method: Restriction Enzyme; 5′ cloning site XhoI (not destroyed); 3′ cloning site NotI (not destroyed)
  Sequencing primers: 5′ CMV, (T3); 3′ T7, BGH polyA reverse
Resource information
  A portion of this plasmid was derived from a plasmid made by: Harvard Institute of Proteomics clone HsCD00296514,HIP Master Clone ID: 400584,IMAGE ID: 100067555,HIP Clone ID: 482856,Original Clone ID: FLH482856.01X, GI 190691846
Terms and licenses: Academic/Nonprofit Terms; Industry Terms: Not Available to Industry
Depositor comments: Backbone contains new multiple cloning site and c-terminal HA epitope instead of FLAGs. Construction: XhoI-ACC-[HP1BP3 CDS 1650 bp, no stop]-Noti-a-Clai-HA epitope tag-ctt-STOP. T3 forward primer is too close for sequencing of initiation sequence.
How to cite: pCMV3Tag8li-hHP1BP3-HA was a gift from Martin Dorf (Addgene plasmid # 165468 ; http://n2t.net/addgene:165468 ; RRID:Addgene_165468)
