[The description below was written by a language model from this plasmid's Addgene catalogue record and pLannotate feature annotations shown in this document.]
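Description:
pCMV3Tag8li-hHP1BP3-HA is a mammalian expression plasmid of about 6.9 kb, built on a Stratagene/Agilent pCMV-3Tag-8 backbone whose multiple cloning site was redesigned by the depositors. It is propagated in E. coli from a high-copy ColE1/pUC-type origin under ampicillin selection (AmpR with its bla promoter), and it also carries an f1 phage origin. For selection in mammalian cells it has a hygromycin B phosphotransferase cassette driven by a minimal HSV thymidine kinase promoter and terminated by the HSV TK polyadenylation signal. The short herpesvirus UL24 and gH "fragments" in the annotation flank this cassette and are most likely homology hits to TK-locus flanking sequence rather than functional genes.

The payload is the 1,650 bp human HP1BP3 (heterochromatin protein 1 binding protein 3) coding sequence, cloned without a stop codon between XhoI and NotI sites, with a short ACC sequence placed just ahead of the start codon. Transcription is driven by the CMV immediate-early enhancer and promoter and ends at a bovine growth hormone polyadenylation signal. The reading frame continues through a short linker into a C-terminal HA epitope followed by a stop codon. The 27 nt feature annotated as a 3xHA fragment is consistent with a single HA copy. A 3xFLAG sequence from the parent vector is still annotated downstream, but according to the depositor's description it lies after the stop codon and should not be translated. T3 and T7 promoters flank the insert and serve mainly as sequencing primer sites, although the depositors note that T3 sits too close to read the initiation region. The plasmid is intended for transient or hygromycin-selected stable expression of HA-tagged HP1BP3 in mammalian cells, allowing detection or immunoprecipitation through the HA epitope.
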