Features (pLannotate 1.2.2; 19 found; start..end, strand, type, name):
      1..304     +  enhancer       CMV enhancer: human cytomegalovirus immediate early enhancer
    305..508     +  promoter       CMV promoter: human cytomegalovirus (CMV) immediate early promoter
    554..572     +  promoter       T3 promoter: promoter for bacteriophage T3 RNA polymerase
    595..2244    +  CDS            HP1BP3: HP1B3_HUMAN - Experimental evidence at protein level: Swiss-Prot protein existence level 1. Component of heterochromatin that maintains heterochromatin integrity during G1/S progression and regulates the duration of G1 phase to critically influence cell proliferative capacity (PubMed:24830416). Mediates chromatin condensation during hypoxia, leading to increased tumor cell viability, radio-resistance, chemo- resistance and self-renewal(PubMed:25100860). From Homo sapiens (Human).
   2260..2286    +  CDS            3xHA (fragment): three tandem HA epitope tags
   2311..2382    +  CDS            3xFLAG: three tandem FLAG® epitope tags
   2436..2454    -  promoter       T7 promoter: promoter for bacteriophage T7 RNA polymerase
   2489..2696    +  polyA_signal   bGH poly(A) signal: bovine growth hormone polyadenylation signal
   2730..3158    -  rep_origin     f1 ori (sequence partly withheld): f1 bacteriophage origin of replication; arrow indicates direction of (+) strand synthesis
   3185..3289    +  promoter       AmpR promoter: bla
   3290..4147    +  CDS            AmpR: β-lactamase; bla; confers resistance to ampicillin, carbenicillin, and related antibiotics
   4162..4341    -  CDS            UL24 (fragment): UL24_EHV1 - Protein inferred from homology: Swiss-Prot protein existence level 3. From Equine herpesvirus 1 (strain HVS25A) (EHV-1) (Equine abortion virus).
   4324..4386    +  promoter       Mini-TK promoter: minimal herpes simplex virus (HSV) thymidine kinase promoter
   4429..5466    +  CDS            HygR: hygromycin B phosphotransferase confers resistance to hygromycin
   5508..5556    +  polyA_signal   HSV TK poly(A) signal: herpes simplex virus thymidine kinase polyadenylation signal (Cole and Stacy, 1985)
   5647..5663    -  polyA_signal   bGH poly(A) signal (fragment): bovine growth hormone polyadenylation signal
   5756..6022    +  CDS            gH (fragment): GH_HHV11 - Experimental evidence at protein level: Swiss-Prot protein existence level 1. The heterodimer glycoprotein H-glycoprotein L is required for the fusion of viral and plasma membranes leading to virus entry into the host cell. Following initial binding to host receptor, membrane fusion is mediated by the fusion machinery composed of gB and the heterodimer gH/gL. May also be involved in the fusion between the virion envelope and the outer nuclear membrane during virion morphogenesis. From Human herpesvirus 1 (strain 17) (HHV-1) (Human herpes simplex virus 1).
   6107..6695    +  rep_origin     ori: high-copy-number ColE1/pMB1/pBR322/pUC origin of replication
   6810..6869    +  enhancer       CMV enhancer (fragment): human cytomegalovirus immediate early enhancer
>Addgene plasmid #165468 | pCMV3Tag8li-hHP1BP3-HA | addgene full sequence | sequence record 327029 | Addgene NGS Result
CGTTACATAACTTACGGTAAATGGCCCGCCTGGCTGACCGCCCAACGACCCCCGCCCATTGACGTCAATA
ATGACGTATGTTCCCATAGTAACGCCAATAGGGACTTTCCATTGACGTCAATGGGTGGAGTATTTACGGT
AAACTGCCCACTTGGCAGTACATCAAGTGTATCATATGCCAAGTACGCCCCCTATTGACGTCAATGACGG
TAAATGGCCCGCCTGGCATTATGCCCAGTACATGACCTTATGGGACTTTCCTACTTGGCAGTACATCTAC
GTATTAGTCATCGCTATTACCATGGTGATGCGGTTTTGGCAGTACATCAATGGGCGTGGATAGCGGTTTG
ACTCACGGGGATTTCCAAGTCTCCACCCCATTGACGTCAATGGGAGTTTGTTTTGGCACCAAAATCAACG
GGACTTTCCAAAATGTCGTAACAACTCCGCCCCATTGACGCAAATGGGCGGTAGGCGTGTACGGTGGGAG
GTCTATATAAGCAGAGCTGGTTTAGTGAACCGTCAGATCCGCTAGCGATTACGCCAAGCTCGAAATTAAC
CCTCACTAAAGGGAACAAAAGCTGGCTCGAGACCATGGCGACTGATACGTCTCAAGGTGAACTCGTCCAT
CCTAAGGCACTCCCACTTATAGTAGGAGCTCAGCTGATCCACGCGGACAAGAAGGTAGAAGATAGCACCA
TGCCGATTCGTCGAACTGTGAATTCTACCCGGGAAACTCCTCCCAAAAGCAAGCTTGCTGAAGGGGAGGA
AGAAAAGCCAGAACCAGACATAAGTTCAGAGGAATCTGTCTCCACTGTAGAAGAACAAGAGAATGAAACT
CCACCTGCTACTTCGAGTGAGGCAGAGCAGCCAAAGGGGGAACCTGAGAATGAAGAGAAGGAAGAAAATA
AGTCTTCTGAGGAAACCAAAAAGGATGAGAAAGATCAGTCTAAAGAAAAGGAGAAGAAAGTGAAAAAAAC
AATTCCTTCCTGGGCTACCCTTTCTGCCAGCCAGCTAGCCAGGGCCCAGAAACAAACACCGATGGCTTCT
TCCCCACGTCCCAAGATGGATGCAATCTTAACTGAGGCCATTAAGGCATGCTTCCAGAAGAGTGGTGCAT
CAGTGGTTGCTATTCGAAAATACATCATCCATAAGTATCCTTCTCTGGAGCTGGAGAGAAGGGGTTATCT
CCTTAAACAAGCACTGAAAAGAGAATTAAATAGAGGAGTCATCAAACAGGTTAAAGGAAAAGGTGCTTCT
GGAAGTTTTGTTGTGGTTCAGAAATCAAGAAAAACACCTCAGAAATCCAGAAACAGAAAGAATAGGAGCT
CTGCAGTGGATCCAGAACCACAAGTAAAATTGGAGGATGTCCTCCCACTGGCCTTTACTCGCCTTTGTGA
ACCTAAAGAAGCTTCCTACAGTCTCATCAGGAAATATGTGTCTCAGTATTATCCTAAGCTTAGAGTGGAC
ATCAGGCCTCAGCTGTTGAAGAACGCTCTGCAGAGAGCAGTAGAGAGGGGCCAGTTAGAACAGATAACTG
GCAAAGGTGCTTCGGGGACATTCCAGCTGAAGAAATCAGGGGAGAAACCCCTGCTTGGTGGAAGCCTGAT
GGAATATGCAATCTTGTCTGCCATTGCTGCCATGAATGAGCCGAAGACCTGCTCTACTACTGCTCTGAAG
AAGTATGTCCTAGAGAATCACCCAGGAACCAATTCTAACTATCAAATGCATTTGCTGAAAAAAACCCTGC
AGAAATGCGAAAAGAATGGGTGGATGGAACAGATCTCTGGGAAAGGGTTCAGTGGCACCTTCCAGCTCTG
TTTTCCCTATTATCCCAGCCCAGGAGTTCTGTTTCCGAAGAAAGAGCCAGATGATTCTAGAGATGAGGAT
GAAGATGAAGATGAGTCATCAGAAGAAGACTCTGAGGATGAAGAGCCGCCACCTAAGAGAAGGTTGCAGA
AGAAAACCCCAGCCAAGTCCCCAGGGAAGGCCGCATCTGTGAAGCAGAGAGGGTCCAAACCTGCACCTAA
AGTCTCAGCTGCCCAGCGGGGGAAAGCTAGGCCCTTGCCTAAGAAAGCACCTCCTAAGGCCAAAACGCCT
GCCAAGAAGACCAGACCTTCATCCACAGTCATCAAGAAACCTAGTGGTGGCTCCTCAAAGAAGCCTGCAA
CCAGTGCAAGAAAGGAAGTAAAATTGCCGGGCAAGGGCAAATCCACCATGAAGAAGTCTTTCAGAGTGAA
AAAGGCGGCCGCAATCGATTACCCATACGATGTTCCAGATTACGCTCTTTAGGAATTCTTCGATGTCGAG
GATTACAAGGATGACGACGATAAGGACTATAAGGACGATGATGACAAGGACTACAAAGATGATGACGATA
AATAGGGCCCGGTACCTTAATTAATTAAGGTACCAGGTAAGTGTACCCAATTCGCCCTATAGTGAGTCGT
ATTACAATTCACTCGATCGGCTCGCTGATCAGCCTCGACTGTGCCTTCTAGTTGCCAGCCATCTGTTGTT
TGCCCCTCCCCCGTGCCTTCCTTGACCCTGGAAGGTGCCACTCCCACTGTCCTTTCCTAATAAAATGAGG
AAATTGCATCGCATTGTCTGAGTAGGTGTCATTCTATTCTGGGGGGTGGGGTGGGGCAGGACAGCAAGGG
GGAGGATTGGGAAGACAATAGCAGGCATGCTGGGGAACGCGTAAATTGTAAGCGTTAATATTTTGTTAAA
ATTCGCGTTAAATTTTTGTTAAATCAGCTCATTTTTTAACCAATAGGCCGAAATCGGCAAAATCCCTTAT
AAATCAAAAGAATAGACCGAGATAGGGT
[37 nt withheld, positions 2829-2865]
AAAGAACGTGGACTCCAACGTCAAAGG
[49 nt withheld, positions 2893-2941]
T
[91 nt withheld, positions 2943-3033]
G
[124 nt withheld, positions 3035-3158]
CAGGTGGCACTTTTCGGGGAAATGTGCGCGGAACCCCTATTTGTTTATTTTTCTAAATACATTCAAATAT
GTATCCGCTCATGAGACAATAACCCTGATAAATGCTTCAATAATATTGAAAAAGGAAGAGTATGAGTATT
CAACATTTCCGTGTCGCCCTTATTCCCTTTTTTGCGGCATTTTGCCTTCCTGTTTTTGCTCACCCAGAAA
CGCTGGTGAAAGTAAAAGATGCTGAAGATCAGTTGGGTGCACGAGTGGGTTACATCGAACTGGATCTCAA
CAGCGGTAAGATCCTTGAGAGTTTTCGCCCCGAAGAACGTTTTCCAATGATGAGCACTTTTAAAGTTCTG
CTATGTGGCGCGGTATTATCCCGTATTGACGCCGGGCAAGAGCAACTCGGTCGCCGCATACACTATTCTC
AGAATGACTTGGTTGAGTACTCACCAGTCACAGAAAAGCATCTTACGGATGGCATGACAGTAAGAGAATT
ATGCAGTGCTGCCATAACCATGAGTGATAACACTGCGGCCAACTTACTTCTGACAACGATCGGAGGACCG
AAGGAGCTAACCGCTTTTTTGCACAACATGGGGGATCATGTAACTCGCCTTGATCGTTGGGAACCGGAGC
TGAATGAAGCCATACCAAACGACGAGCGTGACACCACGATGCCTGTAGCAATGGCAACAACGTTGCGCAA
ACTATTAACTGGCGAACTACTTACTCTAGCTTCCCGGCAACAATTAATAGACTGGATGGAGGCGGATAAA
GTTGCAGGACCACTTCTGCGCTCGGCCCTTCCGGCTGGCTGGTTTATTGCTGATAAATCTGGAGCCGGTG
AGCGTGGGTCTCGCGGTATCATTGCAGCACTGGGGCCAGATGGTAAGCCCTCCCGTATCGTAGTTATCTA
CACGACGGGGAGTCAGGCAACTATGGATGAACGAAATAGACAGATCGCTGAGATAGGTGCCTCACTGATT
AAGCATTGGCCTCAGGATTAGTGCTTCATCCCCGTGGCCCGTTGCTCGCGTTTGCTGGCGGTGTCCCCGG
AAGAAATATATTTGCATGTCTTTAGTTCTATGATGACACAAACCCCGCCCAGCGTCTTGTCATTGGCGAA
TTCGAACACGCAGATGCAGTCGGGGCGGCGCGGTCCGAGGTCCACTTCGCATATTAAGGTGACGCGTGTG
GCCTCGAACACCGAGCGACCCTGCAGCGACCCGCTTAACAGCGTCAACAGCGTGCCGCAGATCCCGGGGG
GCAATGAGATATGAAAAAGCCTGAACTCACCGCGACGTCTGTCGAGAAGTTTCTGATCGAAAAGTTCGAC
AGCGTCTCCGACCTGATGCAGCTCTCGGAGGGCGAAGAATCTCGTGCTTTCAGCTTCGATGTAGGAGGGC
GTGGATATGTCCTGCGGGTAAATAGCTGCGCCGATGGTTTCTACAAAGATCGTTATGTTTATCGGCACTT
TGCATCGGCCGCGCTCCCGATTCCGGAAGTGCTTGACATTGGGGAATTCAGCGAGAGCCTGACCTATTGC
ATCTCCCGCCGTGCACAGGGTGTCACGTTGCAAGACCTGCCTGAAACCGAACTGCCCGCTGTTCTGCAGC
CGGTCGCGGAGGCCATGGATGCGATCGCTGCGGCCGATCTTAGCCAGACGAGCGGGTTCGGCCCATTCGG
ACCGCAAGGAATCGGTCAATACACTACATGGCGTGATTTCATATGCGCGATTGCTGATCCCCATGTGTAT
CACTGGCAAACTGTGATGGACGACACCGTCAGTGCGTCCGTCGCGCAGGCTCTCGATGAGCTGATGCTTT
GGGCCGAGGACTGCCCCGAAGTCCGGCACCTCGTGCACGCGGATTTCGGCTCCAACAATGTCCTGACGGA
CAATGGCCGCATAACAGCGGTCATTGACTGGAGCGAGGCGATGTTCGGGGATTCCCAATACGAGGTCGCC
AACATCTTCTTCTGGAGGCCGTGGTTGGCTTGTATGGAGCAGCAGACGCGCTACTTCGAGCGGAGGCATC
CGGAGCTTGCAGGATCGCCGCGGCTCCGGGCGTATATGCTCCGCATTGGTCTTGACCAACTCTATCAGAG
CTTGGTTGACGGCAATTTCGATGATGCAGCTTGGGCGCAGGGTCGATGCGACGCAATCGTCCGATCCGGA
GCCGGGACTGTCGGGCGTACACAAATCGCCCGCAGAAGCGCGGCCGTCTGGACCGATGGCTGTGTAGAAG
TACTCGCCGATAGTGGAAACCGACGCCCCAGCACTCGTCCGGATCGGGAGATGGGGGAGGCTAACTGAAA
CACGGAAGGAGACAATACCGGAAGGAACCCGCGCTATGACGGCAATAAAAAGACAGAATAAAACGCACGG
GTGTTGGGTCGTTTGTTCATAAACGCGGGGTTCGGTCCCAGGGCTGGCACTCTGTCGATACCCCACCGAG
ACCCCATTGGGGCCAATACGCCCGCGTTTCTTCCTTTTCCCCACCCCACCCCCCAAGTTCGGGTGAAGGC
CCAGGGCTCGCAGCCAACGTCGGGGCGGCAGGCCCTGCCATAGCCACTGGCCCCGTGGGTTAGGGACGGG
GTCCCCCATGGGGAATGGTTTATGGTTCGTGGGGGTTATTATTTTGGGCGTTGCGTGGGGTCAGGTCCAC
GACTGGACTGAGCAGACAGACCCATGGTTTTTGGATGGCCTGGGCATGGACCGCATGTACTGGCGCGACA
CGAACACCGGGCGTCTGTGGCTGCCAAACACCCCCGACCCCCAAAAACCACCGCGCGGATTTCTGGCGCC
GCCGGACGAACTAAACCTGACTACGACATCTCTGCCCCTTCTTCGCTGGTACGAGGAGCGCTTTGCCTCA
GGTCATGACCAAAATCCCTTAACGTGAGTTTTCGTTCCACTGAGCGTCAGACCCCGTAGAAAAGATCAAA
GGATCTTCTTGAGATCCTTTTTTTCTGCGCGTAATCTGCTGCTTGCAAACAAAAAAACCACCGCTACCAG
CGGTGGTTTGTTTGCCGGATCAAGAGCTACCAACTCTTTTTCCGAAGGTAACTGGCTTCAGCAGAGCGCA
GATACCAAATACTGTTCTTCTAGTGTAGCCGTAGTTAGGCCACCACTTCAAGAACTCTGTAGCACCGCCT
ACATACCTCGCTCTGCTAATCCTGTTACCAGTGGCTGCTGCCAGTGGCGATAAGTCGTGTCTTACCGGGT
TGGACTCAAGACGATAGTTACCGGATAAGGCGCAGCGGTCGGGCTGAACGGGGGGTTCGTGCACACAGCC
CAGCTTGGAGCGAACGACCTACACCGAACTGAGATACCTACAGCGTGAGCTATGAGAAAGCGCCACGCTT
CCCGAAGGGAGAAAGGCGGACAGGTATCCGGTAAGCGGCAGGGTCGGAACAGGAGAGCGCACGAGGGAGC
TTCCAGGGGGAAACGCCTGGTATCTTTATAGTCCTGTCGGGTTTCGCCACCTCTGACTTGAGCGTCGATT
TTTGTGATGCTCGTCAGGGGGGCGGAGCCTATGGAAAAACGCCAGCAACGCGGCCTTTTTACGGTTCCTG
GCCTTTTGCTGGCCTTTTGCTCACATGTTCTTTCCTGCGTTATCCCCTGATTCTGTGGATAACCGTATTA
CCGCCATGCATTAGTTATTAATAGTAATCAATTACGGGGTCATTAGTTCATAGCCCATATATGGAGTTCC
G
